>Addgene plasmid #233128 | pUC57KAN-80XV5 | addgene full sequence | sequence record 467242 | Addgene Long Read Sequencing Result
TCGCGCGTTTCGGTGATGACGGTGAAAACCTCTGACACATGCAGCTCCCGGAGACGGTCACAGCTTGTCT
GTAAGCGGATGCCGGGAGCAGACAAGCCCGTCAGGGCGCGTCAGCGGGTGTTGGCGGGTGTCGGGGCTGG
CTTAACTATGCGGCATCAGAGCAGATTGTACTGAGAGTGCACCAGATGCGGTGTGAAATACCGCACAGAT
GCGTAAGGAGAAAATACCGCATCAGGCGCCATTCGCCATTCAGGCTGCGCAACTGTTGGGAAGGGCGATC
GGTGCGGGCCTCTTCGCTATTACGCCAGCTGGCGAAAGGGGGATGTGCTGCAAGGCGATTAAGTTGGGTA
ACGCCAGGGTTTTCCCAGTCACGACGTTGTAAAACGACGGCCAGTGAATTCAAAAGTCATACATACACAA
AAGGACACGCACCCACACAGACCCATCATAGAAACCAATTTGAAATTCTGAATCCTGCTTGACGCTCGTT
AATAAATGCCTGGAGCAGTTTTTAATGATTGCTGAGCTTCTGTCACTCATCCCGTAAAATGTGTTTCCGG
ATTTTTGCAGACTGTGTTCATGAACTGGACGGTCGCCGTGGAGAGCCATGTGGACTCGTCCTTCTTCTGG
GGCTATCTGGTGACGCAGATTCCCGGCGGCTTCATCGCCTCCAAGTTCCCGGCCAACAAGATATTCGGAC
TGTCCATCGTGAGCTCCGCCACGCTGCATCTCTTCGTGCCATTCGCCATGACCCTGATGCACGGTCATGT
GGTGATTTGCGTGAGGGTCCTGCAAGGACTCTTCGAGGTATGTAGCCCAACCAACCTAACAACTTGCCCA
ATTCGATTTTGCCACAGATCAAAGCCGGGGATTACGGCTGCGTGATGTTGCGAAAATGGGGAGGGTTAGA
TTTTGCTTTATGATAAAGCAAATATGTGAAATGGAAACATGTCCTAAGCCCTCAAAGGGATGGGGGTCCT
GGGAGGGCAGGAAAAAATAACAAAAGCATTTATTTTAATGCGATTTCTTTGTGCCAAGGACTGGGAAGTA
TGTCATTTTTCTTCGAATCGGAAGGGAGAGAATGATACTTTGTAAAAAGGATGTTTGTCTATTCGAGTTC
CGAAGTAACTATATTTTAGATATATATTTTTAATTTCACAAAGCACATTTTCTTAAGATACTATAACTGC
ATGAGACTAAGTGCAGAGTTTCATTAAGGAATAACTAATTCCCTAATGAAACTCGCGTCGCGCCACTTCA
ACGCTCGATGGGAGCGTCAGCGTCGCGCCACTTCAACGCTCGATGGGAGCGTCATTGGTGGGCGGGGTAA
CCGTCGAAATCAGTGTTTAGCCCGGGCAGCATTTTTTTCACTGCATTCTAGTTGTGGTTTGTCCAAACTC
ATCAATGTATCTTATCATGTCTGGATCCCAAACTCATCAATGTATCTTATCATGTCTGGATCGAGTTTCA
TTAAGGAATAACTAATTCCCTAATGAAACTCTTGGAATATAGGACAATATCCTAATTGACTTATTTAAAT
AATCCATTCCTGCAGGTGCCGTCCTACGATCCGCAGGGATACCAGCAGCAGGGCTCCGGCGGCTGGCGCG
CCCTTAAGCTCGAGGGCTCCGGCGGCGGCAAGCCCATCCCCAACCCCTTACTGGGCCTGGATTCCACCGG
CTCCGGCGGCGGCAAGCCCATCCCCAACCCCTTACTGGGCCTGGATTCCACCGGCTCCGGCGGCGGCAAG
CCCATCCCCAACCCCTTACTGGGCCTGGATTCCACCGGCTCCGGCGGCGGCAAGCCCATCCCCAACCCCT
TACTGGGCCTGGATTCCACCGGCTCCGGCGGCGGCAAGCCCATCCCCAACCCCTTACTGGGCCTGGATTC
CACCGGCTCCGGCGGCGTCGAGGGCTCCGGCGGCGGCAAGCCCATCCCCAACCCCTTACTGGGCCTGGAT
TCCACCGGCTCCGGCGGCGGCAAGCCCATCCCCAACCCCTTACTGGGCCTGGATTCCACCGGCTCCGGCG
GCGGCAAGCCCATCCCCAACCCCTTACTGGGCCTGGATTCCACCGGCTCCGGCGGCGGCAAGCCCATCCC
CAACCCCTTACTGGGCCTGGATTCCACCGGCTCCGGCGGCGGCAAGCCCATCCCCAACCCCTTACTGGGC
CTGGATTCCACCGGCTCCGGCGGCGTCGAGGGCTCCGGCGGCGGCAAGCCCATCCCCAACCCCTTACTGG
GCCTGGATTCCACCGGCTCCGGCGGCGGCAAGCCCATCCCCAACCCCTTACTGGGCCTGGATTCCACCGG
CTCCGGCGGCGGCAAGCCCATCCCCAACCCCTTACTGGGCCTGGATTCCACCGGCTCCGGCGGCGGCAAG
CCCATCCCCAACCCCTTACTGGGCCTGGATTCCACCGGCTCCGGCGGCGGCAAGCCCATCCCCAACCCCT
TACTGGGCCTGGATTCCACCGGCTCCGGCGGCGTCGAGGGCTCCGGCGGCGGCAAGCCCATCCCCAACCC
CTTACTGGGCCTGGATTCCACCGGCTCCGGCGGCGGCAAGCCCATCCCCAACCCCTTACTGGGCCTGGAT
TCCACCGGCTCCGGCGGCGGCAAGCCCATCCCCAACCCCTTACTGGGCCTGGATTCCACCGGCTCCGGCG
GCGGCAAGCCCATCCCCAACCCCTTACTGGGCCTGGATTCCACCGGCTCCGGCGGCGGCAAGCCCATCCC
CAACCCCTTACTGGGCCTGGATTCCACCGGCTCCGGCGGCGTCGAGGGCTCCGGCGGCGGCAAGCCCATC
CCCAACCCCTTACTGGGCCTGGATTCCACCGGCTCCGGCGGCGGCAAGCCCATCCCCAACCCCTTACTGG
GCCTGGATTCCACCGGCTCCGGCGGCGGCAAGCCCATCCCCAACCCCTTACTGGGCCTGGATTCCACCGG
CTCCGGCGGCGGCAAGCCCATCCCCAACCCCTTACTGGGCCTGGATTCCACCGGCTCCGGCGGCGGCAAG
CCCATCCCCAACCCCTTACTGGGCCTGGATTCCACCGGCTCCGGCGGCGTCGAGGGCTCCGGCGGCGGCA
AGCCCATCCCCAACCCCTTACTGGGCCTGGATTCCACCGGCTCCGGCGGCGGCAAGCCCATCCCCAACCC
CTTACTGGGCCTGGATTCCACCGGCTCCGGCGGCGGCAAGCCCATCCCCAACCCCTTACTGGGCCTGGAT
TCCACCGGCTCCGGCGGCGGCAAGCCCATCCCCAACCCCTTACTGGGCCTGGATTCCACCGGCTCCGGCG
GCGGCAAGCCCATCCCCAACCCCTTACTGGGCCTGGATTCCACCGGCTCCGGCGGCGTCGAGGGCTCCGG
CGGCGGCAAGCCCATCCCCAACCCCTTACTGGGCCTGGATTCCACCGGCTCCGGCGGCGGCAAGCCCATC
CCCAACCCCTTACTGGGCCTGGATTCCACCGGCTCCGGCGGCGGCAAGCCCATCCCCAACCCCTTACTGG
GCCTGGATTCCACCGGCTCCGGCGGCGGCAAGCCCATCCCCAACCCCTTACTGGGCCTGGATTCCACCGG
CTCCGGCGGCGGCAAGCCCATCCCCAACCCCTTACTGGGCCTGGATTCCACCGGCTCCGGCGGCGTCGAG
GGCTCCGGCGGCGGCAAGCCCATCCCCAACCCCTTACTGGGCCTGGATTCCACCGGCTCCGGCGGCGGCA
AGCCCATCCCCAACCCCTTACTGGGCCTGGATTCCACCGGCTCCGGCGGCGGCAAGCCCATCCCCAACCC
CTTACTGGGCCTGGATTCCACCGGCTCCGGCGGCGGCAAGCCCATCCCCAACCCCTTACTGGGCCTGGAT
TCCACCGGCTCCGGCGGCGGCAAGCCCATCCCCAACCCCTTACTGGGCCTGGATTCCACCGGCTCCGGCG
GCGTCGAGGGCTCCGGCGGCGGCAAGCCCATCCCCAACCCCTTACTGGGCCTGGATTCCACCGGCTCCGG
CGGCGGCAAGCCCATCCCCAACCCCTTACTGGGCCTGGATTCCACCGGCTCCGGCGGCGGCAAGCCCATC
CCCAACCCCTTACTGGGCCTGGATTCCACCGGCTCCGGCGGCGGCAAGCCCATCCCCAACCCCTTACTGG
GCCTGGATTCCACCGGCTCCGGCGGCGGCAAGCCCATCCCCAACCCCTTACTGGGCCTGGATTCCACCGG
CTCCGGCGGCGTCGAGGGCTCCGGCGGCGGCAAGCCCATCCCCAACCCCTTACTGGGCCTGGATTCCACC
GGCTCCGGCGGCGGCAAGCCCATCCCCAACCCCTTACTGGGCCTGGATTCCACCGGCTCCGGCGGCGGCA
AGCCCATCCCCAACCCCTTACTGGGCCTGGATTCCACCGGCTCCGGCGGCGGCAAGCCCATCCCCAACCC
CTTACTGGGCCTGGATTCCACCGGCTCCGGCGGCGGCAAGCCCATCCCCAACCCCTTACTGGGCCTGGAT
TCCACCGGCTCCGGCGGCGTCGAGGGCTCCGGCGGCGGCAAGCCCATCCCCAACCCCTTACTGGGCCTGG
ATTCCACCGGCTCCGGCGGCGGCAAGCCCATCCCCAACCCCTTACTGGGCCTGGATTCCACCGGCTCCGG
CGGCGGCAAGCCCATCCCCAACCCCTTACTGGGCCTGGATTCCACCGGCTCCGGCGGCGGCAAGCCCATC
CCCAACCCCTTACTGGGCCTGGATTCCACCGGCTCCGGCGGCGGCAAGCCCATCCCCAACCCCTTACTGG
GCCTGGATTCCACCGGCTCCGGCGGCGTCGAGGGCTCCGGCGGCGGCAAGCCCATCCCCAACCCCTTACT
GGGCCTGGATTCCACCGGCTCCGGCGGCGGCAAGCCCATCCCCAACCCCTTACTGGGCCTGGATTCCACC
GGCTCCGGCGGCGGCAAGCCCATCCCCAACCCCTTACTGGGCCTGGATTCCACCGGCTCCGGCGGCGGCA
AGCCCATCCCCAACCCCTTACTGGGCCTGGATTCCACCGGCTCCGGCGGCGGCAAGCCCATCCCCAACCC
CTTACTGGGCCTGGATTCCACCGGCTCCGGCGGCGTCGAGGGCTCCGGCGGCGGCAAGCCCATCCCCAAC
CCCTTACTGGGCCTGGATTCCACCGGCTCCGGCGGCGGCAAGCCCATCCCCAACCCCTTACTGGGCCTGG
ATTCCACCGGCTCCGGCGGCGGCAAGCCCATCCCCAACCCCTTACTGGGCCTGGATTCCACCGGCTCCGG
CGGCGGCAAGCCCATCCCCAACCCCTTACTGGGCCTGGATTCCACCGGCTCCGGCGGCGGCAAGCCCATC
CCCAACCCCTTACTGGGCCTGGATTCCACCGGCTCCGGCGGCGTCGAGGGCTCCGGCGGCGGCAAGCCCA
TCCCCAACCCCTTACTGGGCCTGGATTCCACCGGCTCCGGCGGCGGCAAGCCCATCCCCAACCCCTTACT
GGGCCTGGATTCCACCGGCTCCGGCGGCGGCAAGCCCATCCCCAACCCCTTACTGGGCCTGGATTCCACC
GGCTCCGGCGGCGGCAAGCCCATCCCCAACCCCTTACTGGGCCTGGATTCCACCGGCTCCGGCGGCGGCA
AGCCCATCCCCAACCCCTTACTGGGCCTGGATTCCACCGGCTCCGGCGGCGTCGAGGGCTCCGGCGGCGG
CAAGCCCATCCCCAACCCCTTACTGGGCCTGGATTCCACCGGCTCCGGCGGCGGCAAGCCCATCCCCAAC
CCCTTACTGGGCCTGGATTCCACCGGCTCCGGCGGCGGCAAGCCCATCCCCAACCCCTTACTGGGCCTGG
ATTCCACCGGCTCCGGCGGCGGCAAGCCCATCCCCAACCCCTTACTGGGCCTGGATTCCACCGGCTCCGG
CGGCGGCAAGCCCATCCCCAACCCCTTACTGGGCCTGGATTCCACCGGCTCCGGCGGCGTCGAGGGCTCC
GGCGGCGGCAAGCCCATCCCCAACCCCTTACTGGGCCTGGATTCCACCGGCTCCGGCGGCGGCAAGCCCA
TCCCCAACCCCTTACTGGGCCTGGATTCCACCGGCTCCGGCGGCGGCAAGCCCATCCCCAACCCCTTACT
GGGCCTGGATTCCACCGGCTCCGGCGGCGGCAAGCCCATCCCCAACCCCTTACTGGGCCTGGATTCCACC
GGCTCCGGCGGCGGCAAGCCCATCCCCAACCCCTTACTGGGCCTGGATTCCACCGGCTCCGGCGGCGTCG
ACGGATCCGCGGCCGCATAATGGGTTCGCGATAGGTCACTGATATATATCATAGCTTTTAGTTGTAGTCG
GAAATCGTTTGACGTTTATTGTTTGTTCTCGGTGTGCCGTTAAAGTTTTCCCCCCTTTTTCTCTCTATTT
GTTGAGTTCCATCGATGGACGGATCCGTGGACCTTTCAGAAGTATATAAATATATAACTAAAGAGTAACG
AATTTGTCAGCGAATAAGGGGATTCCACATGCCACACTAACACAATGAAACTATGTACCTAACAGAGAAA
CTACATATGCATACACAGCAATACCGATAACCACTACCAATACCATTAGCCCACATAGACCCAAACTGGC
CTAATCGATCTATAAAGCATATATAGTATATACTATTAGGGTCTCGCTTACGCGAATTTCTATTTACAAG
CTCCGAAATCGAAACTGCAACACAAGATAGGGAAAGAACTGGAAATATATACTCAACACTTGTGTATATC
ATAAATCACATAATCCACACAAAGCCTATGATAATTATATTTATATCGGTATAATCGTATATACATATAT
AGCCAAAGATTGTTGTTGAACTGCGAACTGCAAGTTTTATTACCGTTGATGATATTATCTTCTGTGTAAA
GAGAACATTTTAATCAAACCCAAGCAATTGTTGATGTTCGGCACGAATGATAACCATAAAAAGAACTAGC
TAATCAAAAGTCATATGAATACTCTGTTAACTAATTACTGTTTATGTTTGTTGATATTATTTAATTCATT
GATATTAATGCACCGTATGCTTTTGTGTTTAACTAACATGAGCAAGGCATGATGTAGGTACTAAAAATAA
TACTTAAGTAGATAGCCGTAGAAGCTTGGCTCGATCGAGCATGGTCATAGCTGTTTCCTGTGTGAAATTG
TTATCCGCTCACAATTCCACACAACATACGAGCCGGAAGCATAAAGTGTAAAGCCTGGGGTGCCTAATGA
GTGAGCTAACTCACATTAATTGCGTTGCGCTCACTGCCCGCTTTCCAGTCGGGAAACCTGTCGTGCCAGC
TGCATTAATGAATCGGCCAACGCGCGGGGAGAGGCGGTTTGCGTATTGGGCGCTCTTCCGCTTCCTCGCT
CACTGACTCGCTGCGCTCGGTCGTTCGGCTGCGGCGAGCGGTATCAGCTCACTCAAAGGCGGTAATACGG
TTATCCACAGAATCAGGGGATAACGCAGGAAAGAACATGTGAGCAAAAGGCCAGCAAAAGGCCAGGAACC
GTAAAAAGGCCGCGTTGCTGGCGTTTTTCCATAGGCTCCGCCCCCCTGACGAGCATCACAAAAATCGACG
CTCAAGTCAGAGGTGGCGAAACCCGACAGGACTATAAAGATACCAGGCGTTTCCCCCTGGAAGCTCCCTC
GTGCGCTCTCCTGTTCCGACCCTGCCGCTTACCGGATACCTGTCCGCCTTTCTCCCTTCGGGAAGCGTGG
CGCTTTCTCATAGCTCACGCTGTAGGTATCTCAGTTCGGTGTAGGTCGTTCGCTCCAAGCTGGGCTGTGT
GCACGAACCCCCCGTTCAGCCCGACCGCTGCGCCTTATCCGGTAACTATCGTCTTGAGTCCAACCCGGTA
AGACACGACTTATCGCCACTGGCAGCAGCCACTGGTAACAGGATTAGCAGAGCGAGGTATGTAGGCGGTG
CTACAGAGTTCTTGAAGTGGTGGCCTAACTACGGCTACACTAGAAGAACAGTATTTGGTATCTGCGCTCT
GCTGAAGCCAGTTACCTTCGGAAAAAGAGTTGGTAGCTCTTGATCCGGCAAACAAACCACCGCTGGTAGC
GGTGGTTTTTTTGTTTGCAAGCAGCAGATTACGCGCAGAAAAAAAGGATCTCAAGAAGATCCTTTGATCT
TTTCTACGGGGTCTGACGCTCAGTGGAACGAAAACTCACGTTAAGGGATTTTGGTCATGAGATTATCAAA
AAGGATCTTCACCTAGATCCTTTTAAATTAAAAATGAAGTTTTAAATCAATCTAAAGTATATATGAGTAA
ACTTGGTCTGACAGTTAGAAAAACTCATCGAGCATCAAATGAAACTGCAATTTATTCATATCAGGATTAT
CAATACCATATTTTTGAAAAAGCCGTTTCTGTAATGAAGGAGAAAACTCACCGAGGCAGTTCCATAGGAT
GGCAAGATCCTGGTATCGGTCTGCGATTCCGACTCGTCCAACATCAATACAACCTATTAATTTCCCCTCG
TCAAAAATAAGGTTATCAAGTGAGAAATCACCATGAGTGACGACTGAATCCGGTGAGAATGGCAAAAGTT
TATGCATTTCTTTCCAGACTTGTTCAACAGGCCAGCCATTACGCTCGTCATCAAAATCACTCGCATCAAC
CAAACCGTTATTCATTCGTGATTGCGCCTGAGCGAGACGAAATACGCGATCGCTGTTAAAAGGACAATTA
CAAACAGGAATCGAATGCAACCGGCGCAGGAACACTGCCAGCGCATCAACAATATTTTCACCTGAATCAG
GATATTCTTCTAATACCTGGAATGCTGTTTTCCCAGGGATCGCAGTGGTGAGTAACCATGCATCATCAGG
AGTACGGATAAAATGCTTGATGGTCGGAAGAGGCATAAATTCCGTCAGCCAGTTTAGTCTGACCATCTCA
TCTGTAACATCATTGGCAACGCTACCTTTGCCATGTTTCAGAAACAACTCTGGCGCATCGGGCTTCCCAT
ACAATCGATAGATTGTCGCACCTGATTGCCCGACATTATCGCGAGCCCATTTATACCCATATAAATCAGC
ATCCATGTTGGAATTTAATCGCGGCCTAGAGCAAGACGTTTCCCGTTGAATATGGCTCATACTCTTCCTT
TTTCAATATTATTGAAGCATTTATCAGGGTTATTGTCTCATGAGCGGATACATATTTGAATGTATTTAGA
AAAATAAACAAATAGGGGTTCCGCGCACATTTCCCCGAAAAGTGCCACCTGACGTCTAAGAAACCATTAT
TATCATGACATTAACCTATAAAAATAGGCGTATCACGAGGCCCTTTCGTC
Features (pLannotate 1.2.2; 13 found; start..end, strand, type, name):
    137..236     +  misc_feature   bom (fragment): basis of mobility region from pBR322
    242..399     -  CDS            lacZα (fragment): LacZα fragment of β-galactosidase; lacZ fragment
    565..807     +  CDS            Slc17a8 (fragment): VGLU3_RAT - Also known as Vglut3. Experimental evidence at protein level: Swiss-Prot protein existence level 1. Mediates the uptake of glutamate into synaptic vesicles at presynaptic nerve terminals of excitatory neural cells. May also mediate the transport of inorganic phosphate. From Rattus norvegicus (Rat).
   1358..1427    +  polyA_signal   SV40 poly(A) signal (fragment): SV40 polyadenylation signal
   1428..1462    +  polyA_signal   SV40 poly(A) signal (fragment): SV40 polyadenylation signal
   7138..7154    -  protein_bind   lac operator: The lac repressor binds to the lac operator to inhibit transcription in E. coli. This inhibition can be relieved by adding lactose or isopropyl-β-D-thiogalactopyranoside (IPTG). lac repressor encoded by lacI
   7162..7192    -  promoter       lac promoter: promoter for the E. coli lac operon
   7207..7228    -  protein_bind   CAP binding site: CAP binding activates transcription in the presence of cAMP. E. coli catabolite activator protein
   7241..7333    -  CDS            lacI (fragment): lac repressor; lacI; The lac repressor binds to the lac operator to inhibit transcription in E. coli. This inhibition can be relieved by adding lactose or isopropyl-β-D-thiogalactopyranoside (IPTG).
   7516..8104    -  rep_origin     ori: high-copy-number ColE1/pMB1/pBR322/pUC origin of replication
   8275..9090    -  CDS            KanR: aminoglycoside phosphotransferase; aph(3')-Ia; confers resistance to kanamycin in bacteria or G418 (Geneticin®) in eukaryotes
   9091..9195    -  promoter       AmpR promoter: bla
   9290..35      +  CDS            rop (fragment) (across the origin): Rop protein, which maintains plasmids at low copy number; rop
