[The description below was written by a language model from this plasmid's Addgene catalogue record and pLannotate feature annotations shown in this document.]
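Description:
pUC57KAN-80XV5 is a bacterial cloning plasmid built on the pUC57KAN backbone that serves as a source of a synthetic multimer of 80 tandem copies of the V5 epitope tag. It is propagated in E. coli at high copy number from a ColE1/pUC-type origin and is selected with kanamycin through an aph(3')-Ia (KanR) gene, which the annotation places downstream of an AmpR (bla) promoter. The usual pUC cloning-site surroundings are present: the lac promoter, lac operator and CAP binding site on one side and a lacZα fragment on the other, with the insert region lying between them, plus short remnants of lacI, rop and the pBR322 bom region. The vector type is listed as unspecified, and no eukaryotic promoter or eukaryotic selection cassette is annotated, so it is best regarded as a storage or donor plasmid rather than an expression vector.

The automated feature table for the 9,290 nt long-read sequence does not label the V5 repeats themselves. A stretch of more than 5 kb between the SV40 signal and the lac operator carries no annotation, and the array may lie there, but the record does not confirm this. Within the insert region the annotation does detect a short coding fragment with similarity to rat Slc17a8 (vesicular glutamate transporter 3, VGLUT3) and two adjacent fragments of the SV40 polyadenylation signal. The catalogue entry does not mention or explain these elements, so their role is unclear. The insert was introduced by restriction cloning, though the sites are not recorded. The stated purpose is simply to provide the 80X V5 multimer, presumably for subcloning to build heavily epitope-tagged proteins for sensitive antibody detection.
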