Addgene plasmid #233128: pUC57KAN-80XV5
Purpose: 80X V5 tag multimer
Depositing lab: Steve Stowers. Depositing organization: Montana State University.
Backbone
  Vector backbone: pUC57KAN
  Vector type: Unspecified
Growth in bacteria
  Bacterial resistance: Kanamycin, 50 μg/mL
  Growth temperature: 37°C
  Growth strain: DH5alpha
  Copy number: High Copy
Gene/Insert
  Gene/Insert name: V5 tag
  Species: Synthetic
  Mutation: None
  Cloning method: Restriction Enzyme; 5′ cloning site Unknown (unknown if destroyed)
Terms and licenses: Academic/Nonprofit Terms; Industry Terms: Not Available to Industry
How to cite: pUC57KAN-80XV5 was a gift from Steve Stowers (Addgene plasmid # 233128 ; http://n2t.net/addgene:233128 ; RRID:Addgene_233128)
